>Addgene plasmid #26332 | pcDNA3.2/V5 mmu-mir-216a | depositor partial sequence | sequence record 12416 | Author sequence
TGTGATTTTAGCACCAGGTCATTACCTTGTACATTCAGGAAACAGACACAGTTCTACCTAGAGCCTCCAA
GCACCTCTGATCACAAGAATTTTCTTGCAGGTCCAACCTGGATGGCTATGAGTTGGTTTAATCTCAGCTG
GCAACTGTGAGATGTCCCTATCATTCCTCACAGTGGTCTCTGGGATTATGCTAAACAGAGCAATTTCCTT
GACCTTGTGGACCCAAAGATGATCATGACAACCTGAATCAGAACACCAAAATTGAATTTCATGCAGACCT
ATGAGAGTTACTGTCTGTCCTCAACCTCTTCT
