>Addgene plasmid #26332 | pcDNA3.2/V5 mmu-mir-216a | addgene partial sequence | sequence record 32484 | 26332 with CMV-F
TGGCTACTAGAGAACCCACTGCTTACTGGCTTATCGAAATTAATACGACTCACTATAGGGAGACCCAAGC
TGGCTAGTTAAGCTATCAACAAGTTTGTACAAAAAAGCAGGCTTGTGATTTTAGCACCAGGTCATTACCT
TGTACATTCAGGAAACAGACACAGTTCTACCTAGAGCCTCCAAGCACCTCTGATCACAAGAATTTTCTTG
CAGGTCCAACCTGGATGGCTATGAGTTGGTTTAATCTCAGCTGGCAACTGTGAGATGTCCCTATCATTCC
TCACAGTGGTCTCTGGGATTATGCTAAACAGAGCAATTTCCTTGACCTTGTGGACCCAAAGATGATCATG
ACAACCTGAATCAGAACACCAAAATTGAATTTCATGCAGACCTATGAGAGTTACTGTCTGTCCTCAACCT
CTTCTACCCAGCTTTCTTGTACAAAGTGGTTGATCTAGAGGGCCCGCGGTTCGAAGGTAAGCCTATCCCT
AACCCTCTCCTCGGTCTCGATTCTACGCGTACCGGTTAGTAATGAGTTTAAACGGGGGAGGCTAACTGAA
ACACGGAAGGAGACAATACCGGAAGGAACCCGCGCTATGACGGCAATAAAAAGACAGAATAAAACGCACG
GGTGTTGGGTCGTTTGTTCATAAACGCGGGGTTCGGTCCCAGGGCTGGCACTCTGTCGATACCCCACCGA
GACCCCATTGGGGCCAATACGCCCGCGTTTCTTCCTTTTCCCCACCCCACCCCCCAAGTTCGGGTGAAGG
CCCAGGGCTCGCAGCCAACGTCGGGGCGGCAGGCCCTGCCATAGCAGATCTGCGCAGCTGGGGCTCTAGG
GGGTATCCCC
[89 nt withheld, positions 851-939]
