[The description below was written by a language model from this plasmid's Addgene catalogue record.]
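Description:
pcDNA3.2/V5 mmu-mir-216a is a mammalian expression plasmid for producing the mouse microRNA miR-216a from a fragment of its native genomic locus. It is built on the commercial Gateway destination vector pcDNA3.2/V5-DEST (about 7.7 kb before recombination). It is propagated in E. coli under ampicillin selection, and it carries a neomycin resistance marker so that transfected mammalian cells can be selected with G418. The record does not list the copy number and does not include a feature table. The promoter is not explicitly stated, although the use of a CMV forward sequencing primer is consistent with the CMV promoter normally found in this backbone.

The 312 bp insert consists of the mmu-mir-216a pre-miRNA hairpin together with roughly 100 nt of flanking sequence on each side, amplified from C57BL/6 mouse genomic DNA. The PCR product, made with Gateway-compatible ends, was first recombined into the entry vector pDONR221 and then transferred into the destination vector. Including the flanking genomic context lets the transcript behave as a primary miRNA-like substrate, so the cell's endogenous processing machinery (Drosha/DGCR8 followed by Dicer) can excise the hairpin and generate the mature miRNA. The backbone's V5 epitope region lies downstream of the cloning site and here serves as a reverse sequencing primer site, since the insert is non-coding and no tagged protein is intended.

The plasmid belongs to a collection made for a study that experimentally evaluated novel and previously annotated mammalian microRNA genes. Constructs of this type are typically transfected into cultured cells to overexpress a candidate hairpin and test whether it is processed into authentic small RNAs.
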