Addgene plasmid #26332: pcDNA3.2/V5 mmu-mir-216a
Depositing lab: David Bartel. Depositing organization: Whitehead Institute for Biomedical Research. Publication: Mammalian microRNAs: experimental evaluation of novel and previously annotated genes. Chiang HR, Schoenfeld LW, Ruby JG, Auyeung VC, Spies N, Baek D, Johnston WK, Russ C, Luo S, Babiarz JE, Blelloch R, Schroth GP, Nusbaum C, Bartel DP. Genes Dev. 2010 May 15. 24(10):992-1009. 10.1101/gad.1884710 PubMed 20413612.
Backbone
  Vector backbone: pcDNA3.2/V5-DEST
  Backbone manufacturer: Invitrogen
  Backbone size w/o insert (bp): 7711
  Vector type: Mammalian Expression
  Selectable markers: Neomycin (select with G418)
Growth in bacteria
  Bacterial resistance: Ampicillin, 100 μg/mL
  Growth temperature: 37°C
  Growth strain: DH5alpha
  Copy number: Unknown
Gene/Insert
  Gene/Insert name: mmu-mir-216a (alt names: mir 216a; mir-216a)
  Species: M. musculus (mouse)
  Insert size (bp): 312
  Entrez Gene: Mir216a (a.k.a. Mirn216, Mirn216a, mmu-mir-216)
  Cloning method: Gateway Cloning
  Sequencing primers: 5′ CMV-F; 3′ V5 reverse (5′-ACCGAGGAGAGGGTTAGGGAT-3′ )
Terms and licenses: Academic/Nonprofit Terms; Industry Terms: Not Available to Industry
Depositor comments: pre-miRNA hairpins and the surrounding regions were amplified from mouse BL6 genomic DNA using Pfu Polymerase and primers with Gateway (Invitrogen)- compatible ends designed to anneal about 100 nt upstream of and downstream from the miRNA hairpins. PCR products were inserted into Gateway vector pDONR221 and subsequently into pcDNA3.2/V5-DEST.
How to cite: pcDNA3.2/V5 mmu-mir-216a was a gift from David Bartel (Addgene plasmid # 26332 ; http://n2t.net/addgene:26332 ; RRID:Addgene_26332)
